Addgene plasmid #128766: pGK-Ldb3-mKate2
Purpose: Fluorescent mKate reporter for Ldb3
Depositing lab: Deepak Srivastava. Depositing organization: J. David Gladstone Institutes. Publication: Context-Specific Transcription Factor Functions Regulate Epigenomic and Transcriptional Dynamics during Cardiac Reprogramming. Stone NR, Gifford CA, Thomas R, Pratt KJB, Samse-Knapp K, Mohamed TMA, Radzinsky EM, Schricker A, Ye L, Yu P, van Bemmel JG, Ivey KN, Pollard KS, Srivastava D. Cell Stem Cell. 2019 Jul 3;25(1):87-102.e9. doi: 10.1016/j.stem.2019.06.012. PubMed 31271750.
Backbone
  Vector backbone: pGK:HygroR-CMV:mKate2-B_UTR Addgene #68480
  Backbone manufacturer: Addgene
  Backbone size w/o insert (bp): 8164
  Total vector size (bp): 9165
  Modifications to backbone: Ldb3 regulatory sequence (chr14:35,401,794-35,402,794) was inserted into pGK:HygroR-CMV:mKate2-B_UTR (a gift from Tyler Jacks; Addgene #68480), in place of CMV, after excision with AfeI and AvrII (NEB).
  Vector type: Mammalian Expression
  Selectable markers: Hygromycin
Growth in bacteria
  Bacterial resistance: Ampicillin, 100 μg/mL
  Growth temperature: 37°C
  Growth strain: NEB Stable
  Copy number: Unknown
Gene/Insert
  Gene/Insert name: Ldb3 promoter (alt names: ENSG00000122367; MFM4; ZASP; CMD1C; CMH24; CMPD3; LVNC3; CYPHER; LDB3Z1; LDB3Z4; ORACLE; PDLIM6)
  Species: M. musculus (mouse)
  Insert size (bp): 1001
  Entrez Gene: Ldb3 (a.k.a. AW742271, PDLIM6, ZASP)
  Promoter: Ldb3
  Cloning method: Gibson Cloning
  Sequencing primers: 5′ CCGTGAACAACCACCACTT; 3′ CCACTATCGGCGAGTACTTCTA
Terms and licenses: Academic/Nonprofit Terms; Industry Terms: Not Available to Industry
Depositor comments: Please visit https://www.biorxiv.org/content/10.1101/642900v1 for bioRxiv preprint.
How to cite: pGK-Ldb3-mKate2 was a gift from Deepak Srivastava (Addgene plasmid # 128766 ; http://n2t.net/addgene:128766 ; RRID:Addgene_128766)
