[The description below was written by a language model from this plasmid's Addgene catalogue record and pLannotate feature annotations shown in this document.]
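Description:
pGK-Ldb3-mKate2 is a mammalian reporter plasmid in which a mouse Ldb3 regulatory sequence drives the monomeric far-red fluorescent protein mKate2. It was derived from the backbone pGK:HygroR-CMV:mKate2-B_UTR by excising the internal CMV promoter and inserting, by Gibson assembly, a roughly 1 kb genomic fragment from the Ldb3 locus (also known as ZASP/Cypher). Although the catalogue lists it simply as a mammalian expression vector, the feature table shows an HIV-1-based lentiviral transfer architecture. An upstream CMV enhancer/promoter is fused to a truncated 5' LTR, followed by the Ψ packaging signal with a gag fragment, the Rev response element and the cPPT/CTS. A second truncated LTR, preceded by a nef fragment, closes the viral unit. These elements would allow the genome to be transcribed, packaged and integrated when packaging functions are supplied in trans.

Between the LTRs there are two cassettes. The mouse PGK promoter drives the hygromycin resistance gene (HygR) for constitutive selection of stably modified cells. Downstream, an unannotated gap of about 1 kb between HygR and mKate2 corresponds in position and size to the Ldb3 insert, which controls mKate2. A WPRE follows the reporter to enhance transcript stability and expression. In bacteria the plasmid is maintained through a high-copy ColE1/pUC-type origin and ampicillin resistance.

The stated purpose is to serve as a fluorescent reporter of Ldb3 regulatory activity, so that red fluorescence marks cells in which this element is active. The associated publication concerns transcription factor function during cardiac reprogramming, which suggests use in monitoring acquisition of a cardiomyocyte-like state, though the record does not spell out the application.
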