Features (pLannotate 1.2.2; 19 found; start..end, strand, type, name):
     30..82      -  misc_feature   bom (fragment): basis of mobility region from pBR322
    237..616     +  enhancer       CMV enhancer: human cytomegalovirus immediate early enhancer
    617..816     +  promoter       CMV promoter: human cytomegalovirus (CMV) immediate early promoter
    834..1014    +  LTR            5' LTR (truncated): truncated 5' long terminal repeat (LTR) from HIV-1
   1061..1186    +  misc_feature   HIV-1 Ψ: packaging signal of human immunodeficiency virus type 1
   1170..1508    +  CDS            HIV-1 gag (fragment): gag protein from human immunodeficiency virus 1; gag
   1683..1916    +  misc_feature   RRE: The Rev response element (RRE) of HIV-1 allows for Rev-dependent mRNA export from the nucleus to the cytoplasm.
   2293..2393    +  CDS            Rev (fragment): human immunodeficiency virus 1 (HIV-1) Rev protein; rev; enhances nuclear export of unspliced and incompletely spliced viral mRNAs
   2443..2560    +  misc_feature   cPPT/CTS: central polypurine tract and central termination sequence of HIV-1
   2661..3153    +  promoter       PGK promoter: mouse phosphoglycerate kinase 1 promoter
   3185..4210    +  CDS            HygR: aminoglycoside phosphotransferase from E. coli; aph(4)-Ia; confers resistance to hygromycin
   5251..5949    +  CDS            mKate2: monomeric far-red fluorescent protein (Shcherbo et al., 2009) mammalian codon-optimized
   6052..6640    +  misc_feature   WPRE: woodchuck hepatitis virus posttranscriptional regulatory element
   6641..6660    +  misc_feature   MCS (fragment): pBluescript multiple cloning site
   6662..7162    +  CDS            nef (fragment): NEF_HV1LA - Experimental evidence at protein level: Swiss-Prot protein existence level 1. Extracellular Nef protein targets CD4(+) T-lymphocytes for apoptosis by interacting with CXCR4 surface receptors. From Human immunodeficiency virus type 1 group M subtype B (isolate Lai) (HIV-1).
   7169..7349    +  LTR            5' LTR (truncated): truncated 5' long terminal repeat (LTR) from HIV-1
   7411..7999    -  rep_origin     ori: high-copy-number ColE1/pMB1/pBR322/pUC origin of replication
   8170..9030    -  CDS            AmpR: β-lactamase; bla; confers resistance to ampicillin, carbenicillin, and related antibiotics
   9031..9135    -  promoter       AmpR promoter: bla
>Addgene plasmid #128766 | pGK-Ldb3-mKate2 | addgene full sequence | sequence record 251960 | Addgene NGS Result
TCGACGGATCGGGAGATCTCCCGATCCCCTATGGTGCACTCTCAGTACAATCTGCTCTGATGCCGCATAG
TTAAGCCAGTATCTGCTCCCTGCTTGTGTGTTGGAGGTCGCTGAGTAGTGCGCGAGCAAAATTTAAGCTA
CAACAAGGCAAGGCTTGACCGACAATTGCATGAAGAATCTGCTTAGGGTTAGGCGTTTTGCGCTGCTTCG
CGATGTACGGGCCAGATATACGCGTTGACATTGATTATTGACTAGTTATTAATAGTAATCAATTACGGGG
TCATTAGTTCATAGCCCATATATGGAGTTCCGCGTTACATAACTTACGGTAAATGGCCCGCCTGGCTGAC
CGCCCAACGACCCCCGCCCATTGACGTCAATAATGACGTATGTTCCCATAGTAACGCCAATAGGGACTTT
CCATTGACGTCAATGGGTGGAGTATTTACGGTAAACTGCCCACTTGGCAGTACATCAAGTGTATCATATG
CCAAGTACGCCCCCTATTGACGTCAATGACGGTAAATGGCCCGCCTGGCATTATGCCCAGTACATGACCT
TATGGGACTTTCCTACTTGGCAGTACATCTACGTATTAGTCATCGCTATTACCATGGTGATGCGGTTTTG
GCAGTACATCAATGGGCGTGGATAGCGGTTTGACTCACGGGGATTTCCAAGTCTCCACCCCATTGACGTC
AATGGGAGTTTGTTTTGGCACCAAAATCAACGGGACTTTCCAAAATGTCGTAACAACTCCGCCCCATTGA
CGCAAATGGGCGGTAGGCGTGTACGGTGGGAGGTCTATATAAGCAGCGCGTTTTGCCTGTACTGGGTCTC
TCTGGTTAGACCAGATCTGAGCCTGGGAGCTCTCTGGCTAACTAGGGAACCCACTGCTTAAGCCTCAATA
AAGCTTGCCTTGAGTGCTTCAAGTAGTGTGTGCCCGTCTGTTGTGTGACTCTGGTAACTAGAGATCCCTC
AGACCCTTTTAGTCAGTGTGGAAAATCTCTAGCAGTGGCGCCCGAACAGGGACTTGAAAGCGAAAGGGAA
ACCAGAGGAGCTCTCTCGACGCAGGACTCGGCTTGCTGAAGCGCGCACGGCAAGAGGCGAGGGGCGGCGA
CTGGTGAGTACGCCAAAAATTTTGACTAGCGGAGGCTAGAAGGAGAGAGATGGGTGCGAGAGCGTCAGTA
TTAAGCGGGGGAGAATTAGATCGCGATGGGAAAAAATTCGGTTAAGGCCAGGGGGAAAGAAAAAATATAA
ATTAAAACATATAGTATGGGCAAGCAGGGAGCTAGAACGATTCGCAGTTAATCCTGGCCTGTTAGAAACA
TCAGAAGGCTGTAGACAAATACTGGGACAGCTACAACCATCCCTTCAGACAGGATCAGAAGAACTTAGAT
CATTATATAATACAGTAGCAACCCTCTATTGTGTGCATCAAAGGATAGAGATAAAAGACACCAAGGAAGC
TTTAGACAAGATAGAGGAAGAGCAAAACAAAAGTAAGACCACCGCACAGCAAGCGGCCGGCCGCTGATCT
TCAGACCTGGAGGAGGAGATATGAGGGACAATTGGAGAAGTGAATTATATAAATATAAAGTAGTAAAAAT
TGAACCATTAGGAGTAGCACCCACCAAGGCAAAGAGAAGAGTGGTGCAGAGAGAAAAAAGAGCAGTGGGA
ATAGGAGCTTTGTTCCTTGGGTTCTTGGGAGCAGCAGGAAGCACTATGGGCGCAGCGTCAATGACGCTGA
CGGTACAGGCCAGACAATTATTGTCTGGTATAGTGCAGCAGCAGAACAATTTGCTGAGGGCTATTGAGGC
GCAACAGCATCTGTTGCAACTCACAGTCTGGGGCATCAAGCAGCTCCAGGCAAGAATCCTGGCTGTGGAA
AGATACCTAAAGGATCAACAGCTCCTGGGGATTTGGGGTTGCTCTGGAAAACTCATTTGCACCACTGCTG
TGCCTTGGAATGCTAGTTGGAGTAATAAATCTCTGGAACAGATTTGGAATCACACGACCTGGATGGAGTG
GGACAGAGAAATTAACAATTACACAAGCTTAATACACTCCTTAATTGAAGAATCGCAAAACCAGCAAGAA
AAGAATGAACAAGAATTATTGGAATTAGATAAATGGGCAAGTTTGTGGAATTGGTTTAACATAACAAATT
GGCTGTGGTATATAAAATTATTCATAATGATAGTAGGAGGCTTGGTAGGTTTAAGAATAGTTTTTGCTGT
ACTTTCTATAGTGAATAGAGTTAGGCAGGGATATTCACCATTATCGTTTCAGACCCACCTCCCAACCCCG
AGGGGACCCGACAGGCCCGAAGGAATAGAAGAAGAAGGTGGAGAGAGAGACAGAGACAGATCCATTCGAT
TAGTGAACGGATCGGCACTGCGTGCGCCAATTCTGCAGACAAATGGCAGTATTCATCCACAATTTTAAAA
GAAAAGGGGGGATTGGGGGGTACAGTGCAGGGGAAAGAATAGTAGACATAATAGCAACAGACATACAAAC
TAAAGAATTACAAAAACAAATTACAAAAATTCAAAATTTTCGGGTTTATTACAGGGACAGCAGAGATCCA
GTTTGGTTAGTACCGGGCCCGGGTCGACTAGTGATCAGTGTGAGGGAGTGTAAAGCTGGTTTATTCTACC
GGGTAGGGGAGGCGCTTTTCCCAAGGCAGTCTGGAGCATGCGCTTTAGCAGCCCCGCTGGGCACTTGGCG
CTACACAAGTGGCCTCTGGCCTCGCACACATTCCACATCCACCGGTAGGCGCCAACCGGCTCCGTTCTTT
GGTGGCCCCTTCGCGCCACCTTCTACTCCTCCCCTAGTCAGGAAGTTCCCCCCCGCCCCGCAGCTCGCGT
CGTGCAGGACGTGACAAATGGAAGTAGCACGTCTCACTAGTCTCGTGCAGATGGACAGCACCGCTGAGCA
ATGGAAGCGGGTAGGCCTTTGGGGCAGCGGCCAATAGCAGCTTTGCTCCTTCGCTTTCTGGGCTCAGAGG
CTGGGAAGGGGTGGGTCCGGGGGCGGGCTCAGGGGCGGGCTCAGGGGCGGGGCGGGCGCCCGAAGGTCCT
CCGGAGGCCCGGCATTCTGCACGCTTCAAAAGCGCACGTCTGCCGCGCTGTTCTCCTCTTCCTCATCTCC
GGGACTAACTCGAACGCTAGCTGTGCGATCGTTTATGAAAAAGCCTGAACTCACCGCGACGTCTGTCGAG
AAGTTTCTGATCGAAAAGTTCGACAGCGTCTCCGACCTGATGCAGCTCTCGGAGGGCGAAGAATCTCGTG
CTTTCAGCTTCGATGTAGGAGGGCGTGGATATGTCCTGCGGGTAAATAGCTGCGCCGATGGTTTCTACAA
AGATCGTTATGTTTATCGGCACTTTGCATCGGCCGCGCTCCCGATTCCGGAAGTGCTTGACATTGGGGAA
TTCAGCGAGAGCCTGACCTATTGCATCTCCCGCCGTGCACAGGGTGTCACGTTGCAAGACCTGCCTGAAA
CCGAACTGCCCGCTGTTCTGCAGCCGGTCGCGGAGGCCATGGATGCGATCGCTGCGGCCGATCTTAGCCA
GACGAGCGGGTTCGGCCCATTCGGACCGCAAGGAATCGGTCAATACACTACATGGCGTGATTTCATATGC
GCGATTGCTGATCCCCATGTGTATCACTGGCAAACTGTGATGGACGACACCGTCAGTGCGTCCGTCGCGC
AGGCTCTCGATGAGCTGATGCTTTGGGCCGAGGACTGCCCCGAAGTCCGGCACCTCGTGCACGCGGATTT
CGGCTCCAACAATGTCCTGACGGACAATGGCCGCATAACAGCGGTCATTGACTGGAGCGAGGCGATGTTC
GGGGATTCCCAATACGAGGTCGCCAACATCTTCTTCTGGAGGCCGTGGTTGGCTTGTATGGAGCAGCAGA
CGCGCTACTTCGAGCGGAGGCATCCGGAGCTTGCAGGATCGCCGCGGCTCCGGGCGTATATGCTCCGCAT
TGGTCTTGACCAACTCTATCAGAGCTTGGTTGACGGCAATTTCGATGATGCAGCTTGGGCGCAGGGTCGA
TGCGACGCAATCGTCCGATCCGGAGCCGGGACTGTCGGGCGTACACAAATCGCCCGCAGAAGCGCGGCCG
TCTGGACCGATGGCTGTGTAGAAGTACTCGCCGATAGTGGAAACCGACGCCCCAGCACTCGTCCGAGGGC
AAAGGAATAGAAACCGCTGTTCCTAGGAACATGCCACACATGCTTCCCCCTCTCCTGTCCCTTCTATCTC
TGTGTCCTAGCAGCTGAACAAATGGCACACATGGCACTTCTCCCTACCCCCCTGTCATTCCTGCGCAAAG
GGCACGGAGCCTGGCGTGAGACGCTGGCAGCTGTAGCTTTCCATGCTACTGTCAAGTTTTCCAGGGTACA
AATGAGACAGGAGAGCCAGGAATAACTGCCTGGGCCCCAGAGGGTCTAGAGGGGTGGGACAACCCCAGAC
CTGGCCTAAGACCTTTATCTTGGGGGTCATGCAGCACCCCCTTCTTCGGACCAGGGCTTTGGAAGATGTT
ATAGCCACTAGGAGCCTATTATCCGACATGAGTCCCATTGGAATGAGCTCAGGATCCTGTGGGACCTGAG
TCCATTTTCTGTGTGACCTTGGAGAATAGATTTAACTTCTCTGAGACTTGGCTTTTACAATCCAAGGTGC
CAGGACCCTGTGGAAGCTGATGTGAAGAGTCCTTTTCTGAACTTGGCCATGTTCAAAGCCCTGCCACTAC
ATGAGCATTCTTATGTCCAGACCCATAAAAGCGACCCAGGAGCCAATCATTCTTCTGACCCATTGGAGGC
TAAGCTGAGTCCAAGGCCCCACTGGGGCCCTACAAGGGATAAGGTGCCAACTCATGGTCCCCACCAGGGA
CAACAGAATAGCAAAACCCCTATCCAGAGTGGACCCACTGACTACCACAGAACGTGGACTCTGCAGAGGG
TACAAGGGAGGCCAGTCCTCCATGCCTGCCCCTTGGGGATGGGTGTTCTGGGTGCTTGACACCCCTCCCC
AGGGACTATATTAGCTGCGTGAGTCATGGTGGACCGGCTGGGAGGCCATGGGCAGGCGGGCCCAGTGTAG
GGTTACAGTCCATTTATGGGCGCAGCAAGGGCAGATATCAGTGTCGATGGCATTCACTCCCAGCTATTCT
TAGGAGCCTCCCAGGAGCTCTGCACAGCCTGGCCAGGCAGCAAGGAACAGCGCTACAGCTTAAGCGGACC
ATGGTGAGCGAGCTGATTAAGGAGAACATGCACATGAAGCTGTACATGGAGGGCACCGTGAACAACCACC
ACTTCAAGTGCACATCCGAGGGCGAAGGCAAGCCCTACGAGGGCACCCAGACCATGAGAATCAAGGCGGT
CGAGGGCGGCCCTCTCCCCTTCGCCTTCGACATCCTGGCTACCAGCTTCATGTACGGCAGCAAAACCTTC
ATCAACCACACCCAGGGCATCCCCGACTTCTTTAAGCAGTCCTTCCCCGAGGGCTTCACATGGGAGAGAG
TCACCACATACGAAGACGGGGGCGTGCTGACCGCTACCCAGGACACCAGCCTCCAGGACGGCTGCCTCAT
CTACAACGTCAAGATCAGAGGGGTGAACTTCCCATCCAACGGCCCTGTGATGCAGAAGAAAACACTCGGC
TGGGAGGCCTCCACCGAGACCCTGTACCCCGCTGACGGCGGCCTGGAAGGCAGAGCCGACATGGCCCTGA
AGCTCGTGGGCGGGGGCCACCTGATCTGCAACTTGAAGACCACATACAGATCCAAGAAACCCGCTAAGAA
CCTCAAGATGCCCGGCGTCTACTATGTGGACAGAAGACTGGAAAGAATCAAGGAGGCCGACAAAGAGACC
TACGTCGAGCAGCACGAGGTGGCTGTGGCCAGATACTGCGACCTCCCTAGCAAACTGGGGCACAGATGAT
GAGTATACCACCAGCCCAGATGTACTGCTTAGTAATAGTCCTTGCATGGAAACGTTGTTGTTTGGGGTTG
AATTACTCTTCTAGACCGCGGCGCGCCCGATAATCAACCTCTGGATTACAAAATTTGTGAAAGATTGACT
GGTATTCTTAACTATGTTGCTCCTTTTACGCTATGTGGATACGCTGCTTTAATGCCTTTGTATCATGCTA
TTGCTTCCCGTATGGCTTTCATTTTCTCCTCCTTGTATAAATCCTGGTTGCTGTCTCTTTATGAGGAGTT
GTGGCCCGTTGTCAGGCAACGTGGCGTGGTGTGCACTGTGTTTGCTGACGCAACCCCCACTGGTTGGGGC
ATTGCCACCACCTGTCAGCTCCTTTCCGGGACTTTCGCTTTCCCCCTCCCTATTGCCACGGCGGAACTCA
TCGCCGCCTGCCTTGCCCGCTGCTGGACAGGGGCTCGGCTGTTGGGCACTGACAATTCCGTGGTGTTGTC
GGGGAAATCATCGTCCTTTCCTTGGCTGCTCGCCTGTGTTGCCACCTGGATTCTGCGCGGGACGTCCTTC
TGCTACGTCCCTTCGGCCCTCAATCCAGCGGACCTTCCTTCCCGCGGCCTGCTGCCGGCTCTGCGGCCTC
TTCCGCGTCTTCGCCTTCGCCCTCAGACGAGTCGGATCTCCCTTTGGGCCGCCTCCCCGCATCGATACCG
TCGACCTCGATCGAGACCTAGAAAAACATGGAGCAATCACAAGTAGCAATACAGCAGCTACCAATGCTGA
TTGTGCCTGGCTAGAAGCACAAGAGGAGGAGGAGGTGGGTTTTCCAGTCACACCTCAGGTACCTTTAAGA
CCAATGACTTACAAGGCAGCTGTAGATCTTAGCCACTTTTTAAAAGAAAAGGGGGGACTGGAAGGGCTAA
TTCACTCCCAACGAAGACAAGATATCCTTGATCTGTGGATCTACCACACACAAGGCTACTTCCCTGATTG
GCAGAACTACACACCAGGGCCAGGGATCAGATATCCACTGACCTTTGGATGGTGCTACAAGCTAGTACCA
GTTGAGCAAGAGAAGGTAGAAGAAGCCAATGAAGGAGAGAACACCCGCTTGTTACACCCTGTGAGCCTGC
ATGGGATGGATGACCCGGAGAGAGAAGTATTAGAGTGGAGGTTTGACAGCCGCCTAGCATTTCATCACAT
GGCCCGAGAGCTGCATCCGGACTGTACTGGGTCTCTCTGGTTAGACCAGATCTGAGCCTGGGAGCTCTCT
GGCTAACTAGGGAACCCACTGCTTAAGCCTCAATAAAGCTTGCCTTGAGTGCTTCAAGTAGTGTGTGCCC
GTCTGTTGTGTGACTCTGGTAACTAGAGATCCCTCAGACCCTTTTAGTCAGTGTGGAAAATCTCTAGCAG
CATGTGAGCAAAAGGCCAGCAAAAGGCCAGGAACCGTAAAAAGGCCGCGTTGCTGGCGTTTTTCCATAGG
CTCCGCCCCCCTGACGAGCATCACAAAAATCGACGCTCAAGTCAGAGGTGGCGAAACCCGACAGGACTAT
AAAGATACCAGGCGTTTCCCCCTGGAAGCTCCCTCGTGCGCTCTCCTGTTCCGACCCTGCCGCTTACCGG
ATACCTGTCCGCCTTTCTCCCTTCGGGAAGCGTGGCGCTTTCTCATAGCTCACGCTGTAGGTATCTCAGT
TCGGTGTAGGTCGTTCGCTCCAAGCTGGGCTGTGTGCACGAACCCCCCGTTCAGCCCGACCGCTGCGCCT
TATCCGGTAACTATCGTCTTGAGTCCAACCCGGTAAGACACGACTTATCGCCACTGGCAGCAGCCACTGG
TAACAGGATTAGCAGAGCGAGGTATGTAGGCGGTGCTACAGAGTTCTTGAAGTGGTGGCCTAACTACGGC
TACACTAGAAGAACAGTATTTGGTATCTGCGCTCTGCTGAAGCCAGTTACCTTCGGAAAAAGAGTTGGTA
GCTCTTGATCCGGCAAACAAACCACCGCTGGTAGCGGTGGTTTTTTTGTTTGCAAGCAGCAGATTACGCG
CAGAAAAAAAGGATCTCAAGAAGATCCTTTGATCTTTTCTACGGGGTCTGACGCTCAGTGGAACGAAAAC
TCACGTTAAGGGATTTTGGTCATGAGATTATCAAAAAGGATCTTCACCTAGATCCTTTTAAATTAAAAAT
GAAGTTTTAAATCAATCTAAAGTATATATGAGTAAACTTGGTCTGACAGTTACCAATGCTTAATCAGTGA
GGCACCTATCTCAGCGATCTGTCTATTTCGTTCATCCATAGTTGCCTGACTCCCCGTCGTGTAGATAACT
ACGATACGGGAGGGCTTACCATCTGGCCCCAGTGCTGCAATGATACCGCGAGACCCACGCTCACCGGCTC
CAGATTTATCAGCAATAAACCAGCCAGCCGGAAGGGCCGAGCGCAGAAGTGGTCCTGCAACTTTATCCGC
CTCCATCCAGTCTATTAATTGTTGCCGGGAAGCTAGAGTAAGTAGTTCGCCAGTTAATAGTTTGCGCAAC
GTTGTTGCCATTGCTACAGGCATCGTGGTGTCACGCTCGTCGTTTGGTATGGCTTCATTCAGCTCCGGTT
CCCAACGATCAAGGCGAGTTACATGATCCCCCATGTTGTGCAAAAAAGCGGTTAGCTCCTTCGGTCCTCC
GATCGTTGTCAGAAGTAAGTTGGCCGCAGTGTTATCACTCATGGTTATGGCAGCACTGCATAATTCTCTT
ACTGTCATGCCATCCGTAAGATGCTTTTCTGTGACTGGTGAGTACTCAACCAAGTCATTCTGAGAATAGT
GTATGCGGCGACCGAGTTGCTCTTGCCCGGCGTCAATACGGGATAATACCGCGCCACATAGCAGAACTTT
AAAAGTGCTCATCATTGGAAAACGTTCTTCGGGGCGAAAACTCTCAAGGATCTTACCGCTGTTGAGATCC
AGTTCGATGTAACCCACTCGTGCACCCAACTGATCTTCAGCATCTTTTACTTTCACCAGCGTTTCTGGGT
GAGCAAAAACAGGAAGGCAAAATGCCGCAAAAAAGGGAATAAGGGCGACACGGAAATGTTGAATACTCAT
ACTCTTCCTTTTTCAATATTATTGAAGCATTTATCAGGGTTATTGTCTCATGAGCGGATACATATTTGAA
TGTATTTAGAAAAATAAACAAATAGGGGTTCCGCGCACATTTCCCCGAAAAGTGCCACCTGACG
